Addgene plasmid #15082: pCS300 (DM#184)
Depositing lab: Douglas Melton. Depositing organization: Harvard University. Publication: Mixer, a homeobox gene required for endoderm development. Henry GL, Melton DA. Science. 1998 Jul 3. 281(5373):91-6. 10.1126/science.281.5373.91 PubMed 9651252.
Backbone
  Vector backbone: pCS300 (modified pCS2)
  Backbone size w/o insert (bp): 4100
  Vector type: xenopus/mammalian/avian/zebrafish
Growth in bacteria
  Bacterial resistance: Ampicillin, 100 μg/mL
  Growth temperature: 37°C
  Growth strain: DH5alpha
  Copy number: Unknown
Gene/Insert
  Gene/Insert name: no gene
  Cloning method: Restriction Enzyme
  Sequencing primers: 5′ SP6
Terms and licenses: Academic/Nonprofit Terms; Industry Terms: Not Available to Industry
Depositor comments: pCS300 differs from pCS2 in that the polylinker II Not I site was moved to the polylinker I area and an Asc I and Pme I site were added to the polylinker II area. You can use the CMV promoter in tissue culture cells or Xenopus embryos.
How to cite: pCS300 (DM#184) was a gift from Douglas Melton (Addgene plasmid # 15082 ; http://n2t.net/addgene:15082 ; RRID:Addgene_15082)
