[The description below was written by a language model from this plasmid's Addgene catalogue record.]
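Description:
pCS300 (DM#184) is an empty expression vector of about 4.1 kb, derived from pCS2 and listed for use in Xenopus, mammalian, avian and zebrafish systems. It carries no insert and serves as a cloning backbone into which a coding sequence can be placed by restriction enzyme cloning. It is propagated in standard E. coli cloning strains under ampicillin selection. The record gives the copy number as unknown and does not describe the origin of replication.

The depositor notes define the vector by its differences from pCS2. The NotI site that normally sits in polylinker II has been moved to the polylinker I region, and AscI and PmeI sites have been added to polylinker II. In pCS2-type vectors, polylinker I is where the insert is cloned downstream of the promoter, while polylinker II lies beyond the expression cassette and is generally used to linearise the plasmid as a template for in vitro transcription. The rearrangement therefore provides an extra rare-cutting site for cloning and two rare-cutting sites for linearisation, though the record does not explicitly state this rationale. The notes confirm a CMV promoter that can drive expression in tissue culture cells or in Xenopus embryos. SP6 is listed as the 5′ sequencing primer, which is consistent with the SP6 promoter found upstream of the cloning site in pCS2-family vectors and commonly used to make synthetic mRNA for embryo injection. No feature table is provided, so other elements such as the polyadenylation signal cannot be confirmed from the record. The associated publication concerns a homeobox gene required for endoderm development.
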