>Addgene plasmid #15082 | pCS300 (DM#184) | addgene partial sequence | sequence record 21605 | SP6 5'-ATTTAGGTGACACTATAG-3'
ATGTCTTTGCNGACCCTCGAGGATTCGCGGCCGCTCTAGAACTATAGTGAGTCGTATTACGTAGATCCAG
ACATGATAAGATACATTGATGAGTTTGGACAAACCACAACTAGAATGCAGTGAAAAAAATGCTTTATTTG
TGAAATTTGTGATGCTATTGCTTTATTTGTAACCATTATAAGCTGCAATAAACAAGTTAACAACAACAAT
TGCATTCATTTTATGTTTCAGGTTCAGGGGGAGGTGTGGGAGGTTTTTTAATTCGCGGCCAGGCGCGCCG
GCGCCGTTTAAACGGTACCCAGCTTTTGTTCCCTTTAGTGAGGGTTAATTGCGCGCTTGGCGTAATCATG
GTCATAGCTGTTTCCTGTGTGAAATTGTTATCCGCTCACAATTCCACACAACATACGAGCCGGGAGCATA
AAGTGTAAAGCCTGGGGTGCCTAATGAGTGAGCTAACTCACATTAATTGCGTTGCGCTCACTGCCCGCTT
TCCAGTCGGGAAACCTGTCGTGCCAGCTGCATTAATGAATCGGCCAACGCGCGGGGAGAGGCGGTTTGCG
TATTGGGCGCTCTTCCGCTTCCTCGCTCACTGACTCGCTGCGCTCGGTCGTTCGGCTGCGGCGAGCGGTA
TCAGCTCACTCAAAGGCGGTAATACGGTTATCCACAGAATCAGGGGATAACGCAGGAAAGAACATGTGAG
CAAAAGGCCAGCAAAAGGCCAGGAACCGTAAAAGGCCGCGTTGCGGCGTTTTCCNTAGGCTCGCCCCCTG
AAAACCCNNAAATCGACCTCANTGAAAGTGCNAACCNACNGATAAAAAACNGGGTNCCCNGAACCCNGGG
CCCCCNTCACTGCNTACGANCTGCCCTNCNTCGANGGC
